>Addgene plasmid #149377 | pDOC-GG | depositor full sequence | sequence record 291988 | pDOC-GG sequence 5960 bps
GACGAAAGGGCCTCGTGATACGCCTATTTTTATAGGTTAATGTCATGATAATAATGGTTTCTTAGACGTC
AGGTGGCACTTTTCGGGGAAATGTGTCAGAATTGGTTAATTGGTTGTAACACTGACCCCTATTTGTTTAT
TTTTCTAAATACATTCAAATATGTATCCGCTCATGAGACAATAACCCTGATAAATGCTTCAATAATATTG
AAAAAGGAAGAATATGAGCCATATTCAACGGGAAACGTCGAGGCCGCGATTAAATTCCAACATGGATGCT
GATTTATATGGGTATAAATGGGCTCGCGATAATGTCGGGCAATCAGGTGCGACAATCTATCGCTTGTATG
GGAAGCCCGATGCGCCAGAGTTGTTTCTGAAACATGGCAAAGGTAGCGTTGCCAATGATGTTACAGATGA
GATGGTCAGACTAAACTGGCTGACGGAATTTATGCCACTTCCGACCATCAAGCATTTTATCCGTACTCCT
GATGATGCATGGTTACTCACCACTGCGATCCCCGGAAAAACAGCGTTCCAGGTATTAGAAGAATATCCTG
ATTCAGGTGAAAATATTGTTGATGCGCTGGCAGTGTTCCTGCGCCGGTTGCACTCGATTCCTGTTTGTAA
TTGTCCTTTTAACAGCGATCGCGTATTTCGCCTCGCTCAGGCGCAATCACGAATGAATAACGGTTTGGTT
GATGCGAGTGATTTTGATGACGAGCGTAATGGCTGGCCTGTTGAACAAGTCTGGAAAGAAATGCATAAAC
TTTTGCCATTCTCACCGGATTCAGTCGTCACTCATGGTGATTTCTCACTTGATAACCTTATTTTTGACGA
GGGGAAATTAATAGGTTGTATTGATGTTGGACGAGTCGGAATCGCAGACCGATACCAGGATCTTGCCATC
CTATGGAACTGCCTCGGTGAGTTTTCTCCTTCATTACAGAAACGGCTTTTTCAAAAATATGGTATTGATA
ATCCTGATATGAATAAATTGCAGTTTCATTTGATGCTCGATGAGTTTTTCTAACTGTCAGACCAAGTTTA
CTCATATATACTTTAGATTGATTTAAAACTTCATTTTTAATTTAAAAGGATCTAGGTGTTTGATAATCTC
ATGACCAAAATCCCTTAACGTGAGTTTTCGTTCCACTGAGCGTCAGACCCCGTAGAAAAGATCAAAGGAT
CTTCTTGAGATCCTTTTTTTCTGCGCGTAATCTGCTGCTTGCAAACAAAAAAACCACCGCTACCAGCGGT
GGTTTGTTTGCCGGATCAAGAGCTACCAACTCTTTTTCCGAAGGTAACTGGCTTCAGCAGAGCGCAGATA
CCAAATACTGTCCTTCTAGTGTAGCCGTAGTTAGGCCACCACTTCAAGAACTCTGTAGCACCGCCTACAT
ACCTCGCTCTGCTAATCCTGTTACCAGTGGCTGCTGCCAGTGGCGATAAGTCGTGTCTTACCGGGTTGGA
CTCAAGACGATAGTTACCGGATAAGGCGCAGCGGTCGGGCTGAACGGGGGGTTCGTGCACACAGCCCAGC
TTGGAGCGAACGACCTACACCGAACTGAGATACCTACAGCGTGAGCTATGAGAAAGCGCCACGCTTCCCG
AAGGGAGAAAGGCGGACAGGTATCCGGTAAGCGGCAGGGTCGGAACAGGAGAGCGCACGAGGGAGCTTCC
AGGGGGAAACGCCTGGTATCTTTATAGTCCTGTCGGGTTTCGCCACCTCTGACTTGAGCGTCGATTTTTG
TGATGCTCGTCAGGGGGGCGGAGCCTATGGAAAAACGCCAGCAACGCGGCCTTTTTACGGTTCCTGGCCT
TTTGCTGGCCTTTTGCTCACATGTTCTTTCCTGCGTTATCCCCTGATTCTGTGGATAACCGTACAGGAAA
CAGCTATGACCATGATTACGCCAAGCTCTAGGGATAACAGGGTAATCTACTGAGACCTAATGTGAGTTAG
CTCACTCATTAGGCACCCCAGGCTTTACACTTTATGCTTCCGGCTCGTATGTTGTGTGGAATTGTGAGCG
GATAACAATTTCACACAGGAAACAGCTATGACCATGATTACGTCGGATTACTGGCCGTCGTTTTACAACG
TCGTGACTGGGAAAACCCTGGCGTTACCCAACTTAATCGCCTTGCAGCACATCCCCCTTTCGCCAGCTGG
CGTAATAGCGAAGAGGCCCGCACCGATCGCCCTTCCCAACAGTTGCGCAGCCTGAATGGCGAATGGCGCC
TGATGCGGTATTTTCTCCTTACGCATCTGTGCGGTATTTCACACCGCATATGGTGCACTCTCAGTACAAT
CTGCTCTGATGCCGCATAGTTAAGCCAGCCCCGACACCCGCCAACACCCGCTGACGCGCCCTGACGGGCG
GTCTCAACGATAGGGATAACAGGGTAATGAGCTTGGCACTGGCCGTCGTTTTACAACGTCGTGACTGGGA
AAACCCTGGCGTTACCCAACTTAATCGCCTTGCAGCACATCCCCCTTTCGCCAGCTGGCGTAATAGCGAA
GAGGCCCGCACCGATCGCCCTTCCCAACAGTTGCGCAGCCTGAATGGCGAATGGCGAGCTTGGCTGTTTT
GGCGGATGAGAGAAGATTTTCAGCCTGATACAGATTAAATCAGAACGCAGAAGCGGTCTGATAAAACAGA
ATTTGCCTGGCGGCAGTAGCGCGGTGGTCCCACCTGACCCCATGCCGAACTCAGAAGTGAAACGCCGTAG
CGCCGATGGTAGTGTGGCGAGAGTAGGGAACTGCCAGGCATCAAATAAAACGAAAGGCTCAGTCGAAAGA
CTGGGCCTTTCGTTTTATCTGTTGTTTGTCGGTGAACGCTCTCCTGAGTAGGACAAATCCGCCGGGAGCG
GATTTGAACGTTGCGAAGCAACGGCCCGGAGGGTGGCGGGCAGGACGCCCGCCATAAACTGCCAGGCATC
AAATTAAGCAGAAGGCCATCCTGACGGATGGCCTTTTTGCGTTTCTACAAACTCTTTTTGTTTATTTTTC
TAAATACATTCAAATATGCATGCGCCTGATGCGGTATTTTCTCCTTACGCATATCGACATCCGCCCTCAC
CGCCAGGAACGCAACCGCAGCCTCATCACGCCGGCGCTTCTTGGCCGCGCGGGATTCAACCCACTCGGCC
AGCTCGTCGGTGTAGCTCTTTGGCATCGTCTCTCGCCTGTCCCCTCAGTTCAGTAATTTCCTGCATTTGC
CTGTTTCCAGTCGGTAGATATTCCACAAAACAGCAGGGAAGCAGCGCTTTTCCGCTGCATAACCCTGCTT
CGGGGTCATTATAGCGATTTTTTCGGTATATCCATCCTTTTTCGCACGATATACAGGATTTTGCCAAAGG
GTTCGTGTAGACTTTCCTTGGTGTATCCAACGGCGTCAGCCGGGCAGGATAGGTGAAGTAGGCCCACCCG
CGAGCGGGTGTTCCTTCTTCACTGTCCCTTATTCGCACCTGGCGGTGCTCAACGGGAATCCTGCTCTGCG
AGGCTGGCCGGCTACCGCCGGCGTAACAGATGAGGGCAAGCGGATGGCTGATGAAACCAAGCCAACCAGG
AAGGGCAGCCCACCTATCAAGGTGTACTGCCTTCCAGACGAACGAAGAGCGATTGAGGAAAAGGCGGCGG
CGGCCGGCATGAGCCTGTCGGCCTACCTGCTGGCCGTCGGCCAGGGCTACAAAATCACGGGCGTCGTGGA
CTATGAGCACGTCCGCGAGCTGGCCCGCATCAATGGCGACCTGGGCCGCCTGGGCGGCCTGCTGAAACTC
TGGCTCACCGACGACCCGCGCACGGCGCGGTTCGGTGATGCCACGATCCTCGCCCTGCTGGCGAAGATCG
ACTCTAGCTAGAGGATCGATCCTTTTTAACCCATCACATATACCTGCCGTTCACTATTATTTAGTGAAAT
GAGATATTATGATATTTTCTGAATTGTGATTAAAAAGGCAACTTTATGCCCATGCAACAGAAACTATAAA
AAATACAGAGAATGAAAAGAAACAGATAGATTTTTTAGTTCTTTAGGCCCGTAGTCTGCAAATCCTTTTA
TGATTTTCTATCAAACAAAAGAGGAAAATAGACCAGTTGCAATCCAAACGAGAGTCTAATAGAATGAGGT
CGAAAAGTAAATCGCGCGGGTTTGTTACTGATAAAGCAGGCAAGACCTAAAATGTGTAAAGGGCAAAGTG
TATACTTTGGCGTCACCCCTTACATATTTTAGGTCTTTTTTTATTGTGCGTAACTAACTTGCCATCTTCA
AACAGGAGGGCTGGAAGAAGCAGACCGCTAACACAGTACATAAAAAAGGAGACATGAACGATGAACATCA
AAAAGTTTGCAAAACAAGCAACAGTATTAACCTTTACTACCGCACTGCTGGCAGGAGGCGCAACTCAAGC
GTTTGCGAAAGAAACGAACCAAAAGCCATATAAGGAAACATACGGCATTTCCCATATTACACGCCATGAT
ATGCTGCAAATCCCTGAACAGCAAAAAAATGAAAAATATCAAGTTCCTGAGTTCGATTCGTCCACAATTA
AAAATATCTCTTCTGCAAAAGGCCTGGACGTTTGGGACAGCTGGCCATTACAAAACGCTGACGGCACTGT
CGCAAACTATCACGGCTACCACATCGTCTTTGCATTAGCCGGAGATCCTAAAAATGCGGATGACACATCG
ATTTACATGTTCTATCAAAAAGTCGGCGAAACTTCTATTGACAGCTGGAAAAACGCTGGCCGCGTCTTTA
AAGACAGCGACAAATTCGATGCAAATGATTCTATCCTAAAAGACCAAACACAAGAATGGTCAGGTTCAGC
CACATTTACATCTGACGGAAAAATCCGTTTATTCTACACTGATTTCTCCGGTAAACATTACGGCAAACAA
ACACTGACAACTGCACAAGTTAACGTATCAGCATCAGACAGCTCTTTGAACATCAACGGTGTAGAGGATT
ATAAATCAATCTTTGACGGTGACGGAAAAACGTATCAAAATGTACAGCAGTTCATCGATGAAGGCAACTA
CAGCTCAGGCGACAACCATACGCTGAGAGATCCTCACTACGTAGAAGATAAAGGCCACAAATACTTAGTA
TTTGAAGCAAACACTGGAACTGAAGATGGCTACCAAGGCGAAGAATCTTTATTTAACAAAGCATACTATG
GCAAAAGCACATCATTCTTCCGTCAAGAAAGTCAAAAACTTCTGCAAAGCGATAAAAAACGCACGGCTGA
GTTAGCAAACGGCGCTCTCGGTATGATTGAGCTAAACGATGATTACACACTGAAAAAAGTGATGAAACCG
CTGATTGCATCTAACACAGTAACAGATGAAATTGAACGCGCGAACGTCTTTAAAATGAACGGCAAATGGT
ATCTGTTCACTGACTCCCGCGGATCAAAAATGACGATTGACGGCATTACGTCTAACGATATTTACATGCT
TGGTTATGTTTCTAATTCTTTAACTGGCCCATACAAGCCGCTGAACAAAACTGGCCTTGTGTTAAAAATG
GATCTTGATCCTAACGATGTAACCTTTACTTACTCACACTTCGCTGTACCTCAAGCGAAAGGAAACAATG
TCGTGATTACAAGCTATATGACAAACAGAGGATTCTACGCAGACAAACAATCAACGTTTGCGCCTAGCTT
CCTGCTGAACATCAAAGGCAAGAAAACATCTGTTGTCAAAGACAGCATCCTTGAACAAGGACAATTAACA
GTTAACAAATAAAAACGCAAAAGAAAATGCCGATTATGGTGCACTCTCAGTACAATCTGCTCTGATGCCG
CATAGTTAAGCCAGCCCCGACACCCGCCAACACCCGCTGACGCGCCCTGACGGGCTTGTCTGCTCCCGGC
ATCCGCTTACAGACAAGCTGTGACCGTCTCCGGGAGCTGCATGTGTCAGAGGTTTTCACCGTCATCACCG
AAACGCGCGA
Features (pLannotate 1.2.2; 21 found; start..end, strand, type, name):
    125..221     +  promoter       AmpR promoter (fragment): bla
    224..1033    +  CDS            KanR: aminoglycoside phosphotransferase; aph(3')-Ia; confers resistance to kanamycin in bacteria or G418 (Geneticin®) in eukaryotes
   1195..1783    +  rep_origin     ori: high-copy-number ColE1/pMB1/pBR322/pUC origin of replication
   1948..1969    +  protein_bind   CAP binding site: CAP binding activates transcription in the presence of cAMP. E. coli catabolite activator protein
   1984..2014    +  promoter       lac promoter: promoter for the E. coli lac operon
   2022..2038    +  protein_bind   lac operator: The lac repressor binds to the lac operator to inhibit transcription in E. coli. This inhibition can be relieved by adding lactose or isopropyl-β-D-thiogalactopyranoside (IPTG). lac repressor encoded by lacI
   2058..2233    +  CDS            lacZα: LacZα fragment of β-galactosidase; lacZ fragment
   2239..2338    -  misc_feature   bom (fragment): basis of mobility region from pBR322
   2417..2571    +  CDS            lacZα (fragment): LacZα fragment of β-galactosidase; lacZ fragment
   2665..2768    +  ncRNA          5S rRNA (fragment): Accession: RF00001 - 5S ribosomal RNA
   2772..2858    +  terminator     rrnB T1 terminator: Escherichia coli rrnB; transcription terminator T1 from the E. coli rrnB gene
   2950..2977    +  terminator     rrnB T2 terminator: transcription terminator T2 from the E. coli rrnB gene
   2997..3028    +  promoter       AmpR promoter (fragment): bla
   3035..3062    -  misc_feature   bom (fragment): basis of mobility region from pBR322
   3063..3176    -  CDS            traK (fragment): TRAK4_ECOLX - Experimental evidence at protein level: Swiss-Prot protein existence level 1. From Escherichia coli.
   3402..3511    +  oriT           oriT: incP origin of transfer
   3544..3851    +  CDS            traJ (fragment): oriT-recognizing protein; traJ
   3885..4330    +  promoter       sacB promoter: sacR; sacB promoter and control region
   4331..5749    +  CDS            sacB: SACB_BACSU - Experimental evidence at protein level: Swiss-Prot protein existence level 1. From Bacillus subtilis (strain 168).
   5775..5824    -  misc_feature   bom (fragment): basis of mobility region from pBR322
   5926..1       -  CDS            rop (fragment) (across the origin): Rop protein, which maintains plasmids at low copy number; rop
