>Addgene plasmid #149377 | pDOC-GG | addgene full sequence | sequence record 308794 | Addgene NGS Result
AAAGGGCCTCGTGATACGCCTATTTTTATAGGTTAATGTCATGATAATAATGGTTTCTTAGACGTCAGGT
GGCACTTTTCGGGGAAATGTGTCAGAATTGGTTAATTGGTTGTAACACTGACCCCTATTTGTTTATTTTT
CTAAATACATTCAAATATGTATCCGCTCATGAGACAATAACCCTGATAAATGCTTCAATAATATTGAAAA
AGGAAGAATATGAGCCATATTCAACGGGAAACGTCGAGGCCGCGATTAAATTCCAACATGGATGCTGATT
TATATGGGTATAAATGGGCTCGCGATAATGTCGGGCAATCAGGTGCGACAATCTATCGCTTGTATGGGAA
GCCCGATGCGCCAGAGTTGTTTCTGAAACATGGCAAAGGTAGCGTTGCCAATGATGTTACAGATGAGATG
GTCAGACTAAACTGGCTGACGGAATTTATGCCACTTCCGACCATCAAGCATTTTATCCGTACTCCTGATG
ATGCATGGTTACTCACCACTGCGATCCCCGGAAAAACAGCGTTCCAGGTATTAGAAGAATATCCTGATTC
AGGTGAAAATATTGTTGATGCGCTGGCAGTGTTCCTGCGCCGGTTGCACTCGATTCCTGTTTGTAATTGT
CCTTTTAACAGCGATCGCGTATTTCGCCTCGCTCAGGCGCAATCACGAATGAATAACGGTTTGGTTGATG
CGAGTGATTTTGATGACGAGCGTAATGGCTGGCCTGTTGAACAAGTCTGGAAAGAAATGCATAAACTTTT
GCCATTCTCACCGGATTCAGTCGTCACTCATGGTGATTTCTCACTTGATAACCTTATTTTTGACGAGGGG
AAATTAATAGGTTGTATTGATGTTGGACGAGTCGGAATCGCAGACCGATACCAGGATCTTGCCATCCTAT
GGAACTGCCTCGGTGAGTTTTCTCCTTCATTACAGAAACGGCTTTTTCAAAAATATGGTATTGATAATCC
TGATATGAATAAATTGCAGTTTCATTTGATGCTCGATGAGTTTTTCTAACTGTCAGACCAAGTTTACTCA
TATATACTTTAGATTGATTTAAAACTTCATTTTTAATTTAAAAGGATCTAGGTGTTTGATAATCTCATGA
CCAAAATCCCTTAACGTGAGTTTTCGTTCCACTGAGCGTCAGACCCCGTAGAAAAGATCAAAGGATCTTC
TTGAGATCCTTTTTTTCTGCGCGTAATCTGCTGCTTGCAAACAAAAAAACCACCGCTACCAGCGGTGGTT
TGTTTGCCGGATCAAGAGCTACCAACTCTTTTTCCGAAGGTAACTGGCTTCAGCAGAGCGCAGATACCAA
ATACTGTCCTTCTAGTGTAGCCGTAGTTAGGCCACCACTTCAAGAACTCTGTAGCACCGCCTACATACCT
CGCTCTGCTAATCCTGTTACCAGTGGCTGCTGCCAGTGGCGATAAGTCGTGTCTTACCGGGTTGGACTCA
AGACGATAGTTACCGGATAAGGCGCAGCGGTCGGGCTGAACGGGGGGTTCGTGCACACAGCCCAGCTTGG
AGCGAACGACCTACACCGAACTGAGATACCTACAGCGTGAGCTATGAGAAAGCGCCACGCTTCCCGAAGG
GAGAAAGGCGGACAGGTATCCGGTAAGCGGCAGGGTCGGAACAGGAGAGCGCACGAGGGAGCTTCCAGGG
GGAAACGCCTGGTATCTTTATAGTCCTGTCGGGTTTCGCCACCTCTGACTTGAGCGTCGATTTTTGTGAT
GCTCGTCAGGGGGGCGGAGCCTATGGAAAAACGCCAGCAACGCGGCCTTTTTACGGTTCCTGGCCTTTTG
CTGGCCTTTTGCTCACATGTTCTTTCCTGCGTTATCCCCTGATTCTGTGGATAACCGTACAGGAAACAGC
TATGACCATGATTACGCCAAGCTCTAGGGATAACAGGGTAATCTACTGAGACCTAATGTGAGTTAGCTCA
CTCATTAGGCACCCCAGGCTTTACACTTTATGCTTCCGGCTCGTATGTTGTGTGGAATTGTGAGCGGATA
ACAATTTCACACAGGAAACAGCTATGACCATGATTACGTCGGATTCACTGGCCGTCGTTTTACAACGTCG
TGACTGGGAAAACCCTGGCGTTACCCAACTTAATCGCCTTGCAGCACATCCCCCTTTCGCCAGCTGGCGT
AATAGCGAAGAGGCCCGCACCGATCGCCCTTCCCAACAGTTGCGCAGCCTGAATGGCGAATGGCGCCTGA
TGCGGTATTTTCTCCTTACGCATCTGTGCGGTATTTCACACCGCATATGGTGCACTCTCAGTACAATCTG
CTCTGATGCCGCATAGTTAAGCCAGCCCCGACACCCGCCAACACCCGCTGACGCGCCCTGACGGGCGGTC
TCAACGATAGGGATAACAGGGTAATGAGCTTGGCACTGGCCGTCGTTTTACAACGTCGTGACTGGGAAAA
CCCTGGCGTTACCCAACTTAATCGCCTTGCAGCACATCCCCCTTTCGCCAGCTGGCGTAATAGCGAAGAG
GCCCGCACCGATCGCCCTTCCCAACAGTTGCGCAGCCTGAATGGCGAATGGCGAGCTTGGCTGTTTTGGC
GGATGAGAGAAGATTTTCAGCCTGATACAGATTAAATCAGAACGCAGAAGCGGTCTGATAAAACAGAATT
TGCCTGGCGGCAGTAGCGCGGTGGTCCCACCTGACCCCATGCCGAACTCAGAAGTGAAACGCCGTAGCGC
CGATGGTAGTGTGGCGAGAGTAGGGAACTGCCAGGCATCAAATAAAACGAAAGGCTCAGTCGAAAGACTG
GGCCTTTCGTTTTATCTGTTGTTTGTCGGTGAACGCTCTCCTGAGTAGGACAAATCCGCCGGGAGCGGAT
TTGAACGTTGCGAAGCAACGGCCCGGAGGGTGGCGGGCAGGACGCCCGCCATAAACTGCCAGGCATCAAA
TTAAGCAGAAGGCCATCCTGACGGATGGCCTTTTTGCGTTTCTACAAACTCTTTTGTTTATTTTTCTAAA
TACATTCAAATATGCATGCGCCTGATGCGGTATTTTCTCCTTACGCATCTGTGCGGTATTTCACACCGCA
TATCGACATCCGCCCTCACCGCCAGGAACGCAACCGCAGCCTCATCACGCCGGCGCTTCTTGGCCGCGCG
GGATTCAACCCACTCGGCCAGCTCGTCGGTGTAGCTCTTTGGCATCGTCTCTCGCCTGTCCCCTCAGTTC
AGTAATTTCCTGCATTTGCCTGTTTCCAGTCGGTAGATATTCCACAAAACAGCAGGGAAGCAGCGCTTTT
CCGCTGCATAACCCTGCTTCGGGGTCATTATAGCGATTTTTTCGGTATATCCATCCTTTTTCGCACGATA
TACAGGATTTTGCCAAAGGGTTCGTGTAGACTTTCCTTGGTGTATCCAACGGCGTCAGCCGGGCAGGATA
GGTGAAGTAGGCCCACCCGCGAGCGGGTGTTCCTTCTTCACTGTCCCTTATTCGCACCTGGCGGTGCTCA
ACGGGAATCCTGCTCTGCGAGGCTGGCCGGCTACCGCCGGCGTAACAGATGAGGGCAAGCGGATGGCTGA
TGAAACCAAGCCAACCAGGAAGGGCAGCCCACCTATCAAGGTGTACTGCCTTCCAGACGAACGAAGAGCG
ATTGAGGAAAAGGCGGCGGCGGCCGGCATGAGCCTGTCGGCCTACCTGCTGGCCGTCGGCCAGGGCTACA
AAATCACGGGCGTCGTGGACTATGAGCACGTCCGCGAGCTGGCCCGCATCAATGGCGACCTGGGCCGCCT
GGGCGGCCTGCTGAAACTCTGGCTCACCGACGACCCGCGCACGGCGCGGTTCGGTGATGCCACGATCCTC
GCCCTGCTGGCGAAGATCGACTCTAGCTAGAGGATCGATCCTTTTTAACCCATCACATATACCTGCCGTT
CACTATTATTTAGTGAAATGAGATATTATGATATTTTCTGAATTGTGATTAAAAAGGCAACTTTATGCCC
ATGCAACAGAAACTATAAAAAATACAGAGAATGAAAAGAAACAGATAGATTTTTTAGTTCTTTAGGCCCG
TAGTCTGCAAATCCTTTTATGATTTTCTATCAAACAAAAGAGGAAAATAGACCAGTTGCAATCCAAACGA
GAGTCTAATAGAATGAGGTCGAAAAGTAAATCGCGCGGGTTTGTTACTGATAAAGCAGGCAAGACCTAAA
ATGTGTAAAGGGCAAAGTGTATACTTTGGCGTCACCCCTTACATATTTTAGGTCTTTTTTTATTGTGCGT
AACTAACTTGCCATCTTCAAACAGGAGGGCTGGAAGAAGCAGACCGCTAACACAGTACATAAAAAAGGAG
ACATGAACGATGAACATCAAAAAGTTTGCAAAACAAGCAACAGTATTAACCTTTACTACCGCACTGCTGG
CAGGAGGCGCAACTCAAGCGTTTGCGAAAGAAACGAACCAAAAGCCATATAAGGAAACATACGGCATTTC
CCATATTACACGCCATGATATGCTGCAAATCCCTGAACAGCAAAAAAATGAAAAATATCAAGTTCCTGAG
TTCGATTCGTCCACAATTAAAAATATCTCTTCTGCAAAAGGCCTGGACGTTTGGGACAGCTGGCCATTAC
AAAACGCTGACGGCACTGTCGCAAACTATCACGGCTACCACATCGTCTTTGCATTAGCCGGAGATCCTAA
AAATGCGGATGACACATCGATTTACATGTTCTATCAAAAAGTCGGCGAAACTTCTATTGACAGCTGGAAA
AACGCTGGCCGCGTCTTTAAAGACAGCGACAAATTCGATGCAAATGATTCTATCCTAAAAGACCAAACAC
AAGAATGGTCAGGTTCAGCCACATTTACATCTGACGGAAAAATCCGTTTATTCTACACTGATTTCTCCGG
TAAACATTACGGCAAACAAACACTGACAACTGCACAAGTTAACGTATCAGCATCAGACAGCTCTTTGAAC
ATCAACGGTGTAGAGGATTATAAATCAATCTTTGACGGTGACGGAAAAACGTATCAAAATGTACAGCAGT
TCATCGATGAAGGCAACTACAGCTCAGGCGACAACCATACGCTGAGAGATCCTCACTACGTAGAAGATAA
AGGCCACAAATACTTAGTATTTGAAGCAAACACTGGAACTGAAGATGGCTACCAAGGCGAAGAATCTTTA
TTTAACAAAGCATACTATGGCAAAAGCACATCATTCTTCCGTCAAGAAAGTCAAAAACTTCTGCAAAGCG
ATAAAAAACGCACGGCTGAGTTAGCAAACGGCGCTCTCGGTATGATTGAGCTAAACGATGATTACACACT
GAAAAAAGTGATGAAACCGCTGATTGCATCTAACACAGTAACAGATGAAATTGAACGCGCGAACGTCTTT
AAAATGAACGGCAAATGGTATCTGTTCACTGACTCCCGCGGATCAAAAATGACGATTGACGGCATTACGT
CTAACGATATTTACATGCTTGGTTATGTTTCTAATTCTTTAACTGGCCCATACAAGCCGCTGAACAAAAC
TGGCCTTGTGTTAAAAATGGATCTTGATCCTAACGATGTAACCTTTACTTACTCACACTTCGCTGTACCT
CAAGCGAAAGGAAACAATGTCGTGATTACAAGCTATATGACAAACAGAGGATTCTACGCAGACAAACAAT
CAACGTTTGCGCCTAGCTTCCTGCTGAACATCAAAGGCAAGAAAACATCTGTTGTCAAAGACAGCATCCT
TGAACAAGGACAATTAACAGTTAACAAATAAAAACGCAAAAGAAAATGCCGATTATGGTGCACTCTCAGT
ACAATCTGCTCTGATGCCGCATAGTTAAGCCAGCCCCGACACCCGCCAACACCCGCTGACGCGCCCTGAC
GGGCTTGTCTGCTCCCGGCATCCGCTTACAGACAAGCTGTGACCGTCTCCGGGAGCTGCATGTGTCAGAG
GTTTTCACCGTCATCACCGAAACGCGCGAGACG
Features (pLannotate 1.2.2; 21 found; start..end, strand, type, name):
    121..217     +  promoter       AmpR promoter (fragment): bla
    220..1029    +  CDS            KanR: aminoglycoside phosphotransferase; aph(3')-Ia; confers resistance to kanamycin in bacteria or G418 (Geneticin®) in eukaryotes
   1191..1779    +  rep_origin     ori: high-copy-number ColE1/pMB1/pBR322/pUC origin of replication
   1944..1965    +  protein_bind   CAP binding site: CAP binding activates transcription in the presence of cAMP. E. coli catabolite activator protein
   1980..2010    +  promoter       lac promoter: promoter for the E. coli lac operon
   2018..2034    +  protein_bind   lac operator: The lac repressor binds to the lac operator to inhibit transcription in E. coli. This inhibition can be relieved by adding lactose or isopropyl-β-D-thiogalactopyranoside (IPTG). lac repressor encoded by lacI
   2054..2230    +  CDS            lacZα: LacZα fragment of β-galactosidase; lacZ fragment
   2236..2335    -  misc_feature   bom (fragment): basis of mobility region from pBR322
   2414..2568    +  CDS            lacZα (fragment): LacZα fragment of β-galactosidase; lacZ fragment
   2662..2765    +  ncRNA          5S rRNA (fragment): Accession: RF00001 - 5S ribosomal RNA
   2769..2855    +  terminator     rrnB T1 terminator: Escherichia coli rrnB; transcription terminator T1 from the E. coli rrnB gene
   2947..2974    +  terminator     rrnB T2 terminator: transcription terminator T2 from the E. coli rrnB gene
   2993..3024    +  promoter       AmpR promoter (fragment): bla
   3031..3083    -  misc_feature   bom (fragment): basis of mobility region from pBR322
   3082..3195    -  CDS            traK (fragment): TRAK4_ECOLX - Experimental evidence at protein level: Swiss-Prot protein existence level 1. From Escherichia coli.
   3421..3530    +  oriT           oriT: incP origin of transfer
   3563..3870    +  CDS            traJ (fragment): oriT-recognizing protein; traJ
   3904..4349    +  promoter       sacB promoter: sacR; sacB promoter and control region
   4350..5768    +  CDS            sacB: SACB_BACSU - Experimental evidence at protein level: Swiss-Prot protein existence level 1. From Bacillus subtilis (strain 168).
   5794..5843    -  misc_feature   bom (fragment): basis of mobility region from pBR322
   5945..5980    -  CDS            rop (fragment): Rop protein, which maintains plasmids at low copy number; rop
