[The description below was written by a language model from this plasmid's Addgene catalogue record and pLannotate feature annotations shown in this document.]
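Description:
pDOC-GG is a high-copy bacterial chassis plasmid of about 6 kb. It is used to build mutagenesis cassettes by Golden Gate assembly, and the product serves as a donor plasmid for recombineering by the Gene Doctoring method. It was made by Gibson assembly of a PCR-amplified, sacB-containing fragment of pDOC-K with four synthetic fragments. These supply a kanamycin resistance cassette, a pMB1 origin together with an I-SceI recognition sequence, a lacZα expression cassette flanked by BsaI sites, and a second I-SceI site. The plasmid replicates in E. coli from the pMB1/ColE1-type origin and is selected with kanamycin through aph(3')-Ia, which the annotation places downstream of a fragment of the bla promoter.

The working region is the lacZα cassette, with its CAP binding site, lac promoter and lac operator. BsaI Golden Gate assembly replaces this cassette with user-supplied parts, presumably homology arms and a mutagenesis payload, so the loss of α-complementation allows blue/white screening for correct assemblies. According to the catalogue entry, I-SceI sites lie on either side of this region, although the feature tables do not annotate them. In Gene Doctoring, I-SceI cleavage in vivo releases the assembled cassette as a linear fragment for recombination into the chromosome. The Bacillus subtilis sacB gene, with its own promoter and control region, confers sucrose sensitivity and so permits counter-selection against cells that retain the donor plasmid.

The annotation also detects rrnB T1 and T2 terminators, an incP oriT with partial traJ and traK sequences, and fragments of bom, rop and a second lacZα. The record assigns no function to these. The depositor sequence and the repository's sequencing result differ by about 23 nt in length but give the same feature set and order.
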