Addgene plasmid #149377: pDOC-GG
Purpose: Chassis plasmid for building mutagenesis cassettes by Golden Gate assembly to form a donor plasmid for recombineering by Gene Doctoring
Depositing lab: Mark Pallen. Depositing organization: Quadram Institute Bioscience. Publication: Creation of Golden Gate constructs for gene doctoring. Thomson NM, Zhang C, Trampari E, Pallen MJ. BMC Biotechnol. 2020 Oct 7;20(1):54. doi: 10.1186/s12896-020-00648-5. PubMed 33028286.
Backbone
  Vector backbone: pDOC-K
  Backbone size w/o insert (bp): 3378
  Total vector size (bp): 5960
  Modifications to backbone: Vector backbone fragment containing sacB gene generated by PCR with forward primer GGTAGTGTGGCGAGAGTAGGGAACTGCCAG and reverse primer CCAATTCTGACACATTTCCCCGAAAAGTGCC
  Vector type: Bacterial Expression, Synthetic Biology
Growth in bacteria
  Bacterial resistance: Kanamycin, 50 μg/mL
  Growth temperature: 37°C
  Growth strain: DH5alpha
  Copy number: High Copy
Gene/Insert 1
  Gene/Insert name: Fragment containing a kanamycin resistance cassette (alt names: kanR; aph(3')-Ia; neoR)
  Species: Synthetic; E. coli
  Insert size (bp): 968
  Cloning method: Gibson Cloning
  Sequencing primers: 5′ none
Gene/Insert 2
  Gene/Insert name: Fragment containing pMB1 origin of replication and an I-SceI recognition sequence
  Species: Synthetic; E. coli
  Insert size (bp): 933
  Cloning method: Gibson Cloning
  Sequencing primers: 5′ none
Gene/Insert 3
  Gene/Insert name: Fragment containing a lacZ⍺ expression cassette flanked by BsaI sites
  Species: Synthetic; E. coli
  Insert size (bp): 485
  Cloning method: Gibson Cloning
  Sequencing primers: 5′ none
Gene/Insert 4
  Gene/Insert name: Fragment containing an I-SceI recognition sequence
  Species: Synthetic
  Insert size (bp): 372
  Cloning method: Gibson Cloning
  Sequencing primers: 5′ none
Resource information
  A portion of this plasmid was derived from a plasmid made by: pDOC-K received from Stephen Busby (University of Birmingham, UK)
Terms and licenses: Academic/Nonprofit Terms; Industry Terms: Not Available to Industry
How to cite: pDOC-GG was a gift from Mark Pallen (Addgene plasmid # 149377 ; http://n2t.net/addgene:149377 ; RRID:Addgene_149377)
